Addgene plasmid #108344: Str-KDEL_SBP-EGFP-WNT3A
Purpose: synchronize trafficking of WNT3A from the ER (RUSH System)
Depositing lab: David Virshup. Depositing organization: Duke-NUS Medical School. Publication: Wnt traffic from endoplasmic reticulum to filopodia. Moti N, Yu J, Boncompain G, Perez F, Virshup DM. PLoS One. 2019 Feb 22;14(2):e0212711. doi: 10.1371/journal.pone.0212711. eCollection 2019. PubMed 30794657.
Backbone
  Vector backbone: pIRESneo3
  Total vector size (bp): 6962
  Vector type: Mammalian Expression
  Selectable markers: eGFP
Growth in bacteria
  Bacterial resistance: Ampicillin, 100 μg/mL
  Growth temperature: 37°C
  Growth strain: DH5alpha
  Copy number: High Copy
Gene/Insert
  Gene/Insert name: WNT3A, Wnt family member 3A
  Species: H. sapiens (human)
  Insert size (bp): 1002
  Entrez Gene: WNT3A
  Promoter: CMV
  Tag / fusion protein: eGFP (N terminal on insert); IL-2 Signal Sequence and Streptavidin Binding Protein (SBP) (N terminal on insert)
  Cloning method: Unknown
  Sequencing primers: 5′ CGCAAATGGGCGGTAGGCGTG
Terms and licenses: Academic/Nonprofit Terms; Industry Terms: Not Available to Industry
How to cite: Str-KDEL_SBP-EGFP-WNT3A was a gift from David Virshup (Addgene plasmid # 108344 ; http://n2t.net/addgene:108344 ; RRID:Addgene_108344)
