[The description below was written by a language model from this plasmid's Addgene catalogue record and pLannotate feature annotations shown in this document.]
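Description:
Str-KDEL_SBP-EGFP-WNT3A is a bicistronic mammalian expression plasmid built on the pIRESneo3 backbone and designed for the RUSH (retention using selective hooks) system, in this case to synchronize the export of human WNT3A from the endoplasmic reticulum. It is maintained in E. coli through a high-copy ColE1/pUC-type origin and selected with ampicillin via the β-lactamase gene. No mammalian drug-resistance marker appears in the feature table. The second-cistron position after the IRES is occupied by the reporter fusion, and the record lists only eGFP fluorescence as a marker.

A single CMV enhancer/promoter drives one transcript encoding both RUSH components. The first open reading frame is the "hook": a streptavidin core preceded by a short fragment annotated as STIM1, which probably supplies a signal peptide. As the construct name indicates, the hook carries a KDEL ER-retention motif, although KDEL is not separately annotated. A chimeric intron follows, and an EMCV IRES then allows translation of the second cistron, the "reporter". This reporter consists of an IL-2 signal sequence, a streptavidin-binding peptide (SBP, listed in the catalogue fields but not annotated), EGFP and a WNT3A fragment of about 1 kb, which probably lacks its native signal peptide. An SV40 polyadenylation signal terminates the transcript.

In cells, the luminal streptavidin-KDEL hook holds SBP-EGFP-WNT3A in the ER. Adding biotin outcompetes the SBP-streptavidin interaction and releases a synchronized wave of fluorescent WNT3A, so its passage through the secretory pathway can be followed by live imaging.
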