Features (pLannotate 1.2.2; 22 found; start..end, strand, type, name):
     28..80      -  misc_feature   bom (fragment): basis of mobility region from pBR322
    235..614     +  enhancer       CMV enhancer: human cytomegalovirus immediate early enhancer
    615..818     +  promoter       CMV promoter: human cytomegalovirus (CMV) immediate early promoter
    814..847     +  LTR            5' LTR (truncated) (fragment): truncated 5' long terminal repeat (LTR) from HIV-1
    863..881     +  promoter       T7 promoter: promoter for bacteriophage T7 RNA polymerase
    954..1067    +  CDS            STIM1 (fragment): STIM1_HUMAN - Also known as GOK From Homo sapiens (Human).
   1053..1553    +  CDS            SAV_STRAV (fragment): Experimental evidence at protein level: Swiss-Prot protein existence level 1. The biological function of streptavidin is not known. Forms a strong non-covalent specific complex with biotin (one molecule of biotin per subunit of streptavidin). From Streptomyces avidinii.
   1646..1875    +  intron         chimeric intron: chimera between introns from adenovirus and immunoglobulin heavy chain genes
   2039..2501    +  misc_feature   IRES: internal ribosome entry site (IRES) of the encephalomyocarditis virus (EMCV)
   2528..2586    +  sig_peptide    IL-2 signal sequence: human interleukin-2 signal sequence
   2708..3421    +  CDS            EGFP: EGFP is a basic (constitutively fluorescent) green fluorescent protein published in 1996, derived from Aequorea victoria. It is reported to be a rapidly-maturing weak dimer with moderate acid sensitivity.
   3431..4429    +  CDS            WNT3A (fragment): WNT3A_HUMAN - Experimental evidence at protein level: Swiss-Prot protein existence level 1. Ligand for members of the frizzled family of seven transmembrane receptors (Probable). Functions in the canonical Wnt signaling pathway that results in activation of transcription factors of the TCF/LEF family (PubMed:20093360, PubMed:21244856, PubMed:24841207, PubMed:26902720). Required for normal embryonic mesoderm development and formation of caudal somites. Required for normal morphogenesis of the developing neural tube (By similarity). Mediates self-renewal of the stem cells at the bottom on intest
   4452..4536    +  CDS            large T antigen (fragment): large T antigen from SV40 (simian virus 40)
   4559..4680    +  polyA_signal   SV40 poly(A) signal: SV40 polyadenylation signal
   4691..4742    +  polyA_signal   SV40 poly(A) signal (fragment): SV40 polyadenylation signal
   4806..4822    -  protein_bind   lac operator: The lac repressor binds to the lac operator to inhibit transcription in E. coli. This inhibition can be relieved by adding lactose or isopropyl-β-D-thiogalactopyranoside (IPTG). lac repressor encoded by lacI
   4830..4860    -  promoter       lac promoter: promoter for the E. coli lac operon
   4875..4896    -  protein_bind   CAP binding site: CAP binding activates transcription in the presence of cAMP. E. coli catabolite activator protein
   4909..5001    -  CDS            lacI (fragment): lac repressor; lacI; The lac repressor binds to the lac operator to inhibit transcription in E. coli. This inhibition can be relieved by adding lactose or isopropyl-β-D-thiogalactopyranoside (IPTG).
   5184..5772    -  rep_origin     ori: high-copy-number ColE1/pMB1/pBR322/pUC origin of replication
   5943..6803    -  CDS            AmpR: β-lactamase; bla; confers resistance to ampicillin, carbenicillin, and related antibiotics
   6804..6908    -  promoter       AmpR promoter: bla
>Addgene plasmid #108344 | Str-KDEL_SBP-EGFP-WNT3A | addgene full sequence | sequence record 239356 | Addgene NGS Result
GACGGATCGGGAGATCTCCCGATCCCCTATGGTGCACTCTCAGTACAATCTGCTCTGATGCCGCATAGTT
AAGCCAGTATCTGCTCCCTGCTTGTGTGTTGGAGGTCGCTGAGTAGTGCGCGAGCAAAATTTAAGCTACA
ACAAGGCAAGGCTTGACCGACAATTGCATGAAGAATCTGCTTAGGGTTAGGCGTTTTGCGCTGCTTCGCG
ATGTACGGGCCAGATATACGCGTTGACATTGATTATTGACTAGTTATTAATAGTAATCAATTACGGGGTC
ATTAGTTCATAGCCCATATATGGAGTTCCGCGTTACATAACTTACGGTAAATGGCCCGCCTGGCTGACCG
CCCAACGACCCCCGCCCATTGACGTCAATAATGACGTATGTTCCCATAGTAACGCCAATAGGGACTTTCC
ATTGACGTCAATGGGTGGAGTATTTACGGTAAACTGCCCACTTGGCAGTACATCAAGTGTATCATATGCC
AAGTACGCCCCCTATTGACGTCAATGACGGTAAATGGCCCGCCTGGCATTATGCCCAGTACATGACCTTA
TGGGACTTTCCTACTTGGCAGTACATCTACGTATTAGTCATCGCTATTACCATGGTGATGCGGTTTTGGC
AGTACATCAATGGGCGTGGATAGCGGTTTGACTCACGGGGATTTCCAAGTCTCCACCCCATTGACGTCAA
TGGGAGTTTGTTTTGGCACCAAAATCAACGGGACTTTCCAAAATGTCGTAACAACTCCGCCCCATTGACG
CAAATGGGCGGTAGGCGTGTACGGTGGGAGGTCTATATAAGCAGAGCTCTCTGGCTAACTAGAGAACCCA
CTGCTTACTGGCTTATCGAAATTAATACGACTCACTATAGGGAGACCCAAGCTTGGTACCGAGCTCGGAT
CGATATCTGCGGCCTAGCTAGCGCTTAAGGCCTGTTAACCGGTATGGATGTATGCGTCCGTCTTGCCCTG
TGGCTCCTCTGGGGACTCCTCCTGCACCAGGGCCAGAGCCTCAGCCATAGTCACAGTGAGAAGGCGACAG
GAACCAGCTCGGGCGCCGGTTTAAACGACCCTAGCAAAGACTCAAAAGCTCAGGTGTCCGCTGCCGAGGC
TGGCATTACTGGAACATGGTACAATCAGCTCGGGAGCACCTTTATTGTGACTGCTGGAGCCGATGGAGCC
CTCACCGGAACATACGAATCTGCTGTGGGAAACGCCGAATCACGGTACGTCCTCACTGGCCGATACGATA
GTGCCCCTGCCACCGACGGATCTGGGACTGCCCTGGGATGGACTGTCGCTTGGAAAAACAACTACCGGAA
TGCTCATTCTGCCACAACATGGAGTGGACAGTACGTGGGAGGCGCTGAGGCTAGAATCAATACACAGTGG
CTGCTCACATCTGGCACAACCGAGGCAAATGCTTGGAAATCCACCCTGGTGGGACATGACACATTCACCA
AAGTGAAACCCTCCGCCGCTTCAATCGATGCCGCCAAAAAAGCCGGAGTCAACAACGGCAATCCTCTGGA
TGCCGTCCAGCAGCTCGGACCGAAAGATGAACTGTGAGCGGCCGCATAGATAACTGATCCAGTGTGCTGG
AATTAATTCGCTGTCTGCGAGGGCCAGCTGTTGGGGTGAGTACTCCCTCTCAAAAGCGGGCATGACTTCT
GCGCTAAGATTGTCAGTTTCCAAAAACGAGGAGGATTTGATATTCACCTGGCCCGCGGTGATGCCTTTGA
GGGTGGCCGCGTCCATCTGGTCAGAAAAGACAATCTTTTTGTTGTCAAGCTTGAGGTGTGGCAGGCTTGA
GATCTGGCCATACACTTGAGTGACAATGACATCCACTTTGCCTTTCTCTCCACAGGTGTCCACTCCCAGG
TCCAACTGCAGGTCGAGCATGCATCTAGGGCGGCCAATTCCGCCCCTCTCCCCCCCCCTAACGTTACTGG
CCGAAGCCGCTTGGAATAAGGCCGGTGTGCGTTTGTCTATATGTTATTTTCCACCATATTGCCGTCTTTT
GGCAATGTGAGGGCCCGGAAACCTGGCCCTGTCTTCTTGACGAGCATTCCTAGGGGTCTTTCCCCTCTCG
CCAAAGGAATGCAAGGTCTGTTGAATGTCGTGAAGGAAGCAGTTCCTCTGGAAGCTTCTTGAAGACAAAC
AACGTCTGTAGCGACCCTTTGCAGGCAGCGGAACCCCCCACCTGGCGACAGGTGCCTCTGCGGCCAAAAG
CCACGTGTATAAGATACACCTGCAAAGGCGGCACAACCCCAGTGCCACGTTGTGAGTTGGATAGTTGTGG
AAAGAGTCAAATGGCTCTCCTCAAGCGTATTCAACAAGGGGCTGAAGGATGCCCAGAAGGTACCCCATTG
TATGGGATCTGATCTGGGGCCTCGGTGCACATGCTTTACATGTGTTTAGTCGAGGTTAAAAAAACGTCTA
GGCCCCCCGAACCACGGGGACGTGGTTTTCCTTTGAAAAACACGATGATAAGCTTGCCACAACCCGGGAG
GCGCGCCATGTACAGGATGCAACTCCTGTCTTGCATTGCACTAAGTCTTGCACTTGTCACGAATTCCGAC
GAGAAGACCACTGGTTGGCGAGGTGGACACGTTGTTGAAGGACTGGCTGGGGAACTTGAACAACTTCGTG
CACGACTGGAGCATCACCCACAAGGTCAACGTGAACCACCTGCAGGTGTGAGCAAGGGCGAGGAGCTGTT
CACCGGGGTGGTGCCCATCCTGGTCGAGCTGGACGGCGACGTAAACGGCCACAAGTTCAGCGTGTCCGGC
GAGGGCGAGGGCGATGCCACCTACGGCAAGCTGACCCTGAAGTTCATCTGCACCACCGGCAAGCTGCCCG
TGCCCTGGCCCACCCTCGTGACCACCCTGACCTACGGCGTGCAGTGCTTCAGCCGCTACCCCGACCACAT
GAAGCAGCACGACTTCTTCAAGTCCGCCATGCCCGAAGGCTACGTCCAGGAGCGCACCATCTTCTTCAAG
GACGACGGCAACTACAAGACCCTCGCCGAGGTGAAGTTCGAGGGCGACACCCTGGTGAACCGCATCGAGC
TGAAGGGCATCGACTTCAAGGAGGACGGCAACATCCTGGGGCACAAGCTGGAGTACAACTACAACAGCCA
CAACGTCTATATCATGGCCGACAAGCAGAAGAACGGCATCAAGGTGAACTTCAAGATCCGCCACAACATC
GAGGACGGCAGCGTGCAGCTCGCCGACCACTACCAGCAGAACACCCCCATCGGCGACGGCCCCGTGCTGC
TGCCCGACAACCACTACCTGAGCACCCAGTCCGCCCTGAGCAAAGACCCCAACGAGAAGCGCGATCACAT
GGTCCTGCTGGAGTTCGTGACCGCCGCCGGGATCACTCTCGGCATGGACGAGCTGTACAAGGGCCGGCCA
TACCCGATCTGGTGGTCGCTGGCTGTTGGGCCACAGTATTCCTCCCTGGGCTCGCAGCCCATCCTGTGTG
CCAGCATCCCGGGCCTGGTCCCCAAGCAGCTCCGCTTCTGCAGGAACTACGTGGAGATCATGCCCAGCGT
GGCCGAGGGCATCAAGATTGGCATCCAGGAGTGCCAGCACCAGTTCCGCGGCCGCCGGTGGAACTGCACC
ACCGTCCACGACAGCCTGGCCATCTTCGGGCCCGTGCTGGACAAAGCTACCAGGGAGTCGGCCTTTGTCC
ACGCCATTGCCTCAGCCGGTGTGGCCTTTGCAGTGACACGCTCATGTGCAGAAGGCACGGCCGCCATCTG
TGGCTGCAGCAGCCGCCACCAGGGCTCACCAGGCAAGGGCTGGAAGTGGGGTGGCTGTAGCGAGGACATC
GAGTTTGGTGGGATGGTGTCTCGGGAGTTCGCCGACGCCCGGGAGAACCGGCCAGATGCCCGCTCAGCCA
TGAACCGCCACAACAACGAGGCTGGGCGCCAGGCCATCGCCAGCCACATGCACCTCAAGTGCAAGTGCCA
CGGGCTGTCGGGCAGCTGCGAGGTGAAGACATGCTGGTGGTCGCAACCCGACTTCCGCGCCATCGGTGAC
TTCCTCAAGGACAAGTACGACAGCGCCTCGGAGATGGTGGTGGAGAAGCACCGGGAGTCCCGCGGCTGGG
TGGAGACCCTGCGGCCGCGCTACACCTACTTCAAGGTGCCCACGGAGCGTGACCTGGTCTACTACGAGGC
CTCGCCCAACTTCTGCGAGCCCAACCCTGAGACGGGCTCCTTCGGCACGCGCGACCGCACCTGCAACGTC
AGCTCGCACGGCATCGACGGCTGCGACCTGCTGTGCTGCGGCCGCGGCCACAACGCGCGAGCGGAGCGGC
GCCGGGAGAAGTGCCGCTGCGTGTTCCACTGGTGCTGCTACGTCAGCTGCCAGGAGTGCACGCGCGTCTA
CGACGTGCACACCTGCAAGTAGTTAATTAACTCTAGATAACTGATCATAATCAGCCATACCACATTTGTA
GAGGTTTTACTTGCTTTAAAAAACCTCCCACACCTCCCCCTGAACCTGAAACATAAAATGAATGCAATTG
TTGTTGTTAACTTGTTTATTGCAGCTTATAATGGTTACAAATAAAGCAATAGCATCACAAATTTCACAAA
TAAAGCATTTTTTTCACTGCATTCTAGTTGTGGTTTGTCCAAACTCATCAATGTATCTTAACGCGTCGAG
TGCATTCTAGTTGTGGTTTGTCCAAACTCATCAATGTATCTTATCATGTCTGTATACCGTCGACCTCTAG
CTAGAGCTTGGCGTAATCATGGTCATAGCTGTTTCCTGTGTGAAATTGTTATCCGCTCACAATTCCACAC
AACATACGAGCCGGAAGCATAAAGTGTAAAGCCTGGGGTGCCTAATGAGTGAGCTAACTCACATTAATTG
CGTTGCGCTCACTGCCCGCTTTCCAGTCGGGAAACCTGTCGTGCCAGCTGCATTAATGAATCGGCCAACG
CGCGGGGAGAGGCGGTTTGCGTATTGGGCGCTCTTCCGCTTCCTCGCTCACTGACTCGCTGCGCTCGGTC
GTTCGGCTGCGGCGAGCGGTATCAGCTCACTCAAAGGCGGTAATACGGTTATCCACAGAATCAGGGGATA
ACGCAGGAAAGAACATGTGAGCAAAAGGCCAGCAAAAGGCCAGGAACCGTAAAAAGGCCGCGTTGCTGGC
GTTTTTCCATAGGCTCCGCCCCCCTGACGAGCATCACAAAAATCGACGCTCAAGTCAGAGGTGGCGAAAC
CCGACAGGACTATAAAGATACCAGGCGTTTCCCCCTGGAAGCTCCCTCGTGCGCTCTCCTGTTCCGACCC
TGCCGCTTACCGGATACCTGTCCGCCTTTCTCCCTTCGGGAAGCGTGGCGCTTTCTCATAGCTCACGCTG
TAGGTATCTCAGTTCGGTGTAGGTCGTTCGCTCCAAGCTGGGCTGTGTGCACGAACCCCCCGTTCAGCCC
GACCGCTGCGCCTTATCCGGTAACTATCGTCTTGAGTCCAACCCGGTAAGACACGACTTATCGCCACTGG
CAGCAGCCACTGGTAACAGGATTAGCAGAGCGAGGTATGTAGGCGGTGCTACAGAGTTCTTGAAGTGGTG
GCCTAACTACGGCTACACTAGAAGAACAGTATTTGGTATCTGCGCTCTGCTGAAGCCAGTTACCTTCGGA
AAAAGAGTTGGTAGCTCTTGATCCGGCAAACAAACCACCGCTGGTAGCGGTGGTTTTTTTGTTTGCAAGC
AGCAGATTACGCGCAGAAAAAAAGGATCTCAAGAAGATCCTTTGATCTTTTCTACGGGGTCTGACGCTCA
GTGGAACGAAAACTCACGTTAAGGGATTTTGGTCATGAGATTATCAAAAAGGATCTTCACCTAGATCCTT
TTAAATTAAAAATGAAGTTTTAAATCAATCTAAAGTATATATGAGTAAACTTGGTCTGACAGTTACCAAT
GCTTAATCAGTGAGGCACCTATCTCAGCGATCTGTCTATTTCGTTCATCCATAGTTGCCTGACTCCCCGT
CGTGTAGATAACTACGATACGGGAGGGCTTACCATCTGGCCCCAGTGCTGCAATGATACCGCGAGACCCA
CGCTCACCGGCTCCAGATTTATCAGCAATAAACCAGCCAGCCGGAAGGGCCGAGCGCAGAAGTGGTCCTG
CAACTTTATCCGCCTCCATCCAGTCTATTAATTGTTGCCGGGAAGCTAGAGTAAGTAGTTCGCCAGTTAA
TAGTTTGCGCAACGTTGTTGCCATTGCTACAGGCATCGTGGTGTCACGCTCGTCGTTTGGTATGGCTTCA
TTCAGCTCCGGTTCCCAACGATCAAGGCGAGTTACATGATCCCCCATGTTGTGCAAAAAAGCGGTTAGCT
CCTTCGGTCCTCCGATCGTTGTCAGAAGTAAGTTGGCCGCAGTGTTATCACTCATGGTTATGGCAGCACT
GCATAATTCTCTTACTGTCATGCCATCCGTAAGATGCTTTTCTGTGACTGGTGAGTACTCAACCAAGTCA
TTCTGAGAATAGTGTATGCGGCGACCGAGTTGCTCTTGCCCGGCGTCAATACGGGATAATACCGCGCCAC
ATAGCAGAACTTTAAAAGTGCTCATCATTGGAAAACGTTCTTCGGGGCGAAAACTCTCAAGGATCTTACC
GCTGTTGAGATCCAGTTCGATGTAACCCACTCGTGCACCCAACTGATCTTCAGCATCTTTTACTTTCACC
AGCGTTTCTGGGTGAGCAAAAACAGGAAGGCAAAATGCCGCAAAAAAGGGAATAAGGGCGACACGGAAAT
GTTGAATACTCATACTCTTCCTTTTTCAATATTATTGAAGCATTTATCAGGGTTATTGTCTCATGAGCGG
ATACATATTTGAATGTATTTAGAAAAATAAACAAATAGGGGTTCCGCGCACATTTCCCCGAAAAGTGCCA
CCTGACGTC
